>Addgene plasmid #177643 | pZS221 | addgene full sequence | sequence record 348528 | Addgene NGS Result
GACTCGCTGCGCTCGGTCGTTCGGCTGCGGCGAGCGGTATCAGCTCACTCAAAGGCGGTAATACGGTTAT
CCACAGAATCAGGGGATAACGCAGGAAAGAACATGTGAGCAAAAGGCCAGCAAAAGGCCAGGAACCGTAA
AAAGGCCGCGTTGCTGGCGTTTTTCCATAGGCTCCGCCCCCCTGACGAGCATCACAAAAATCGACGCTCA
AGTCAGAGGTGGCGAAACCCGACAGGACTATAAAGATACCAGGCGTTTCCCCCTGGAAGCTCCCTCGTGC
GCTCTCCTGTTCCGACCCTGCCGCTTACCGGATACCTGTCCGCCTTTCTCCCTTCGGGAAGCGTGGCGCT
TTCTCATAGCTCACGCTGTAGGTATCTCAGTTCGGTGTAGGTCGTTCGCTCCAAGCTGGGCTGTGTGCAC
GAACCCCCCGTTCAGCCCGACCGCTGCGCCTTATCCGGTAACTATCGTCTTGAGTCCAACCCGGTAAGAC
ACGACTTATCGCCACTGGCAGCAGCCACTGGTAACAGGATTAGCAGAGCGAGGTATGTAGGCGGTGCTAC
AGAGTTCTTGAAGTGGTGGCCTAACTACGGCTACACTAGAAGAACAGTATTTGGTATCTGCGCTCTGCTG
AAGCCAGTTACCTTCGGAAAAAGAGTTGGTAGCTCTTGATCCGGCAAACAAACCACCGCTGGTAGCGGTG
GTTTTTTTGTTTGCAAGCAGCAGATTACGCGCAGAAAAAAAGGATCTCAAGAAGATCCTTTGATCTTTTC
TACGGGGTCTGACGCTCAGTGGAACGAAAACTCACGTTAAGGGATTTTGGTCATGAGATTATCAAAAAGG
ATCTTCACCTAGATCCTTTTAAATTAAAAATGAAGTTTTAAATCAATCTAAAGTATATATGAGTAAACTT
GGTCTGACAGTTACCAATGCTTAATCAGTGAGGCACCTATCTCAGCGATCTGTCTATTTCGTTCATCCAT
AGTTGCCTGACTCCCCGTCGTGTAGATAACTACGATACGGGAGGGCTTACCATCTGGCCCCAGTGCTGCA
ATGATACCGCGAGACCCACGCTCACCGGCTCCAGATTTATCAGCAATAAACCAGCCAGCCGGAAGGGCCG
AGCGCAGAAGTGGTCCTGCAACTTTATCCGCCTCCATCCAGTCTATTAATTGTTGCCGGGAAGCTAGAGT
AAGTAGTTCGCCAGTTAATAGTTTGCGCAACGTTGTTGCCATTGCTACAGGCATCGTGGTGTCACGCTCG
TCGTTTGGTATGGCTTCATTCAGCTCCGGTTCCCAACGATCAAGGCGAGTTACATGATCCCCCATGTTGT
GCAAAAAAGCGGTTAGCTCCTTCGGTCCTCCGATCGTTGTCAGAAGTAAGTTGGCCGCAGTGTTATCACT
CATGGTTATGGCAGCACTGCATAATTCTCTTACTGTCATGCCATCCGTAAGATGCTTTTCTGTGACTGGT
GAGTACTCAACCAAGTCATTCTGAGAATAGTGTATGCGGCGACCGAGTTGCTCTTGCCCGGCGTCAATAC
GGGATAATACCGCGCCACATAGCAGAACTTTAAAAGTGCTCATCATTGGAAAACGTTCTTCGGGGCGAAA
ACTCTCAAGGATCTTACCGCTGTTGAGATCCAGTTCGATGTAACCCACTCGTGCACCCAACTGATCTTCA
GCATCTTTTACTTTCACCAGCGTTTCTGGGTGAGCAAAAACAGGAAGGCAAAATGCCGCAAAAAAGGGAA
TAAGGGCGACACGGAAATGTTGAATACTCATACTCTTCCTTTTTCAATATTATTGAAGCATTTATCAGGG
TTATTGTCTCATGAGCGGATACATATTTGAATGTATTTAGAAAAATAAACAAATAGGGGTTCCGCGCACA
TTTCCCCGAAAAGTGCCACCTAAATTGTAAGCGTTAATATTTTGTTAAAATTCGCGTTAAATTTTTGTTA
AATCAGCTCATTTTTTAACCAATAGGCCGAAATCGGCAAAATCCCTTATAAATCAAAAGAATAGACCGAG
ATAGGGT
[37 nt withheld, positions 2038-2074]
AAAGAACGTGGACTCCAACGTCAAAGG
[49 nt withheld, positions 2102-2150]
T
[91 nt withheld, positions 2152-2242]
G
[124 nt withheld, positions 2244-2367]
CCCATTCGCCATTCAGGCTGCGCAACTGTTGGGAAGGGCGATCGGTGCGGGCCTCTTCGCTATTACGCCA
GTCGACCGCCAATTCAATATGGCGTATATGGACTCATGCCAATTCAATATGGTGGATCTGGACCTGTGCC
AATTCAATATGGCGTATATGGACTCGTGCCAATTCAATATGGTGGATCTGGACCCCAGCCAATTCAATAT
GGCGGAATTGGCATGGTGCCAATAATGGCGGCCATATTGGCTATATGCCAGGATCAATATATAGGCAATA
TCCAATATGGCCCTATGCCAATATGGCTATTGGCCAGGTTCAATACTATGTATTGGCCCTATGCCATATA
GTATTCCATATATGGGTTTTCCTATTGACGTAGATAGCCCCTCCCAATGGGCGGTCCCATATACCATATA
TGGGGCTTCCTAATACCGCCCATAGCCACTCCCCCATTGACGTCAATGGTCTCTATATATGGTCTTTCCT
ATTGACGTCATATGGGCGGTCCTATTGACGTATATGGCGCCTCCCCCATTGACGTCAATTACGGTAAATG
GCCCGCCTGGCTCAATGCCCATTGACGTCAATAGGACCACCCACCATTGACGTCAATGGGATGGCTCATT
GCCCATTCATATCCGTTCTCACGCCCCCTATTGACGTCAATGACGGTAAATGGCCCACTTGGCAGTACAT
CAATATCTATTAATAGTAACTTGGCAAGTACATTACTATTGGAAGTACGCCAGGGTACATTGGCAGTACT
CCCATTGACGTCAATGGCGGTAAATGGCCCGCGATGGCTGCCAAGTACATCCCCATTGACGTCAATGGGG
AGGGGCAATGACGCAAATGGGCGTTCCATTGACGTAAATGGGCGGTAGGCGTGCCTAATGGGAGGTCTAT
ATAAGCAATGCTCGTTTAGGGAACCGCCATTCTGCCTGGGGACGTCGGAGCAAGCTTGATTTAGGTGACA
CTATAGAATACAAGCTACTTGTTCTTTTTGCAGGATCCACTAGTGGCGCGCCATGGAGGAAACGAAGATA
ATATACCACATAGACGATGAGGACACCCCGTACCTTGTGAAGTTGCCAATTCCTGCGGACCAAGTGACAT
TAGGCGATTTTAAGAATGTTCTCAATCGGCCCAACTACAAATTCTTCTTCAAGTCTATGGACGATGATTT
CGGCGTTGTCGCAGCAGAAATTGTAGAAGATGAGGCCAAGCTGCCATGCTTCAACGGCCGGGTGGTATCC
TGGCTCGTCCCGGCCGACAGCAGCACAGGAGCGCCATCGGACACGGGGTCGCAATGCCAAAGCGAAGCAC
CCTCAGACATGCAGCCACCCATGGAACGGACGGGCGGCATCGGCGACTCGCGACCGCCTTCTTTCCATGC
GAATGCACCAGGAAGCACAGACAAACTCAGCGACACAGAAACAGAATCGGTCATCAGCTCAAGAAGAGGG
AGACACCAAAGTTCAAGGAGGGACAGACATCATAATGATTTTTCTCGTCCGAAGAGGGACCACCATCGGA
GCGGTCATGGGTACGAAAGCTCCTCCACGTTAATGAGCAGCGACATCGAGTCTACGAGTTACTTCGATTC
CACAGACGACGACAGCAGATTTAGTAGTGCAACAGAGCGAAGCAGCTCATCACGATTAATGCGCAGCAAA
CACAGGAAACGGCGGCGGAGACCGCGCATGCCTCAAGTCCAGCGTGCCTCTTCTTTTAGCAGTATAACAG
ACTCTACTATGTCACTCAACATTATCACAGTAACCTTAAATTTGGACAAAATTAACTTCTTGGGTATCAG
CATTGTTGGTCAAAGCAACAAGGGCGGGGACGGTGGGATCTACGTGGGCTCGATCATGAAGGGGGGTGCG
GTAGCAGCGGACGGCAGGATCGAGCCAGGCGACATGATCCTGCAGGTCAACGAAGTCAGCTTTGAGAACA
TGAGCAACGATGATGCCGTCAGGGTACTACGAGAAGCTGTGCACCAGCCAGGGCCCATCAAACTTGTCGT
TGCTAAGTGCTGGGATCCTTCACCTAAGGGTTACTTCACAATCCCTAGGAGTGAGCCAGTCCGGCCGATT
GATCCCGGTGCGTGGGTGGCCCACACCAACGCCATGAAAGTGGCCGCGTACCACGGTCAAGCAGGACCGG
TCAGTCCCTCCATGACCTCAATGACGTCCGGCAGCTCTTCACTAACCAGCTCTATCCCCGAGTCCGAAAG
ATTGGAGGATTTCGGCCCACTGTCAATCAACTCGGACTTGAACACCATCGTGCGTGCCATGGCGGCCCCG
GACTCTGGCCTGGACATCAGAGACCGCATGTGGCTCAAGATTACCATTCCAAACGCTTTCCTAGGTTCTG
ATGTTGTGGAATGGCTGTACAATCGTGTGGAGGGTTTCACAGATCGGCGAGATGCCAGGAAGTATGCCTG
CAACCTCCTCAAGGCGGGCTACATCCGACACACCGTCAACAAGATCACCTTCTCCGAGCAGTGCTACTAC
ATCTTTGGAGACCTGTGCGGAAACATGGCGGCCCTGTCGCTGGGTGACGACACCCCAGAAGTGGACCAGG
ACACCCTGGAGCCTCTCCCCCAGCACTGGATGCCCCCCGGCCAGCTACCCCCAAATATACCCACGGCCCC
TCCCCTCCCCTACCAGCCCATAGGCTATTCCCAGTTTGACACGGCCAGCTACACCAGTTTTGGAAACGGG
AGCGTAGGCAGTGCCGGAAGTGGAGGAAGCAGTGGTTCAGGCCACAGCCAAGACCACAAGGACCGGAAAG
GCCGCAGCAAAGGCAGCTCTGGCAGCGAATCGGACGCCACCTCCATCATCAGCCGGTCAACGGCGAGAGG
GGACCTACCCATGCGTGCCGACGGCTCCCTGCGGGGCGACACGCCCCCTATGTCCGTCAACTCCATGCCC
ATGGGCGTGGCCATCCCCCCGATGGGTCAAATGACAGGGCTCGCACAGGCCAGCGAGATTGCAAGAATGG
GCCGGCCAGCGATCGCCGGACATCGATTGATGAGTAAAGGAGAAGAACTTTTCACTGGAGTTGTCCCAAT
TCTTGTTGAATTAGATGGTGATGTTAATGGGCACAAATTTTCTGTCAGTGGAGAGGGTGAAGGTGATGCA
ACATACGGAAAACTTACCCTTAAATTTATTTGCACTACTGGAAAACTACCTGTTCCATGGCCAACACTTG
TCACTACTCTCACTTATGGTGTTCAATGCTTTTCAAGATACCCAGATCATATGAAACGGCATGACTTTTT
CAAGAGTGCCATGCCCGAAGGTTATGTACAGGAAAGAACTATATTTTTCAAAGATGACGGGAACTACAAG
ACACGTGCTGAAGTCAAGTTTGAAGGTGATACCCTTGTTAATAGAATCGAGTTAAAAGGTATTGATTTTA
AAGAAGATGGAAACATTCTTGGACACAAATTGGAATACAACTATAACTCACACAATGTATACATCATGGC
AGACAAACAAAAGAATGGAATCAAAGTTAACTTCAAAATTAGACACAACATTGAAGATGGAAGCGTTCAA
CTAGCAGACCATTATCAACAAAATACTCCAATTGGCGATGGCCCTGTCCTTTTACCAGACAACCATTACC
TGTCCACACAATCTGCCCTTTCGAAAGATCCCAACGAAAAGAGAGACCACATGGTCCTTCTTGAGTTTGT
AACAGCTGCTGGGATTACACATGGCATGGATGAACTATACAAATAAGAATTCAAGGCCTCTCGAGCCTCT
AGAACTATAGTGAGTCGTATTACGTAGATCCAGACATGATAAGATACATTGATGAGTTTGGACAAACCAC
AACTAGAATGCAGTGAAAAAAATGCTTTATTTGTGAAATTTGTGATGCTATTGCTTTATTTGTAACCATT
ATAAGCTGCAATAAACAAGTTAACAACAACAATTGCATTCATTTTATGTTTCAGGTTCAGGGGGAGGTGT
GGGAGGTTTTTTAATTCGCGGCCGCGGCGCCAATGCATTGGGCCCGGTACCCAGCTTTTGTTCCCTTTAG
TGAGGGTTAATTGCGCGCTTGGCGTAATCATGGTCATAGCTGTTTCCTGTGTGAAATTGTTATCCGCTCA
CAATTCCACACAACATACGAGCCGGGAGCATAAAGTGTAAAGCCTGGGGTGCCTAATGAGTGAGCTAACT
CACATTAATTGCGTTGCGCTCACTGCCCGCTTTCCAGTCGGGAAACCTGTCGTGCCAGCTGCATTAATGA
ATCGGCCAACGCGCGGGGAGAGGCGGTTTGCGTATTGGGCGCTCTTCCGCTTCCTCGCTCACT
Features (pLannotate 1.2.2; 17 found; start..end, strand, type, name):
    162..750     -  rep_origin     ori: high-copy-number ColE1/pMB1/pBR322/pUC origin of replication
    921..1781    -  CDS            AmpR: β-lactamase; bla; confers resistance to ampicillin, carbenicillin, and related antibiotics
   1782..1886    -  promoter       AmpR promoter: bla
   1939..2367    -  rep_origin     f1 ori (sequence partly withheld): f1 bacteriophage origin of replication; arrow indicates direction of (+) strand synthesis
   2372..2438    -  CDS            lacZα (fragment): LacZα fragment of β-galactosidase; lacZ fragment
   2445..2590    +  promoter       CMV IE94 promoter (fragment): enhancer/promoter region of simian cytomegalovirus major immediate early transcription unit IE94
   2582..3301    +  promoter       CMV IE94 promoter (fragment): enhancer/promoter region of simian cytomegalovirus major immediate early transcription unit IE94
   3336..3354    +  promoter       SP6 promoter: promoter for bacteriophage SP6 RNA polymerase
   3400..5100    +  CDS            DVL3 (fragment): DVL3_HUMAN - Also known as KIAA0208. Experimental evidence at protein level: Swiss-Prot protein existence level 1. Involved in the signal transduction pathway mediated by multiple Wnt genes. From Homo sapiens (Human).
   5407..6122    +  CDS            GFP (fragment): Aequoria victoria green fluorescent protein
   6152..6169    -  promoter       T7 promoter (fragment): promoter for bacteriophage T7 RNA polymerase
   6174..6308    -  polyA_signal   SV40 poly(A) signal: SV40 polyadenylation signal
   6421..6439    -  promoter       T3 promoter: promoter for bacteriophage T3 RNA polymerase
   6484..6500    -  protein_bind   lac operator: The lac repressor binds to the lac operator to inhibit transcription in E. coli. This inhibition can be relieved by adding lactose or isopropyl-β-D-thiogalactopyranoside (IPTG). lac repressor encoded by lacI
   6508..6538    -  promoter       lac promoter: promoter for the E. coli lac operon
   6553..6574    -  protein_bind   CAP binding site: CAP binding activates transcription in the presence of cAMP. E. coli catabolite activator protein
   6587..6679    -  CDS            lacI (fragment): lac repressor; lacI; The lac repressor binds to the lac operator to inhibit transcription in E. coli. This inhibition can be relieved by adding lactose or isopropyl-β-D-thiogalactopyranoside (IPTG).
