[The description below was written by a language model from this plasmid's Addgene catalogue record and pLannotate feature annotations shown in this document.]
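Description:
pZS221 is a 6.7 kb plasmid built on the pCS2+8 backbone and intended as a template for in vitro transcription of mRNA encoding Dishevelled from the sea star Patiria miniata. It is maintained in E. coli as a high-copy plasmid through a ColE1/pUC-type origin and is selected with ampicillin via the β-lactamase gene. An f1 phage origin and remnants of the lac region (lacZα and lacI fragments, lac promoter and operator, CAP site) are carried over from the parental cloning vector and have no evident role in the payload.

The insert is a Dishevelled coding sequence carrying the K57A and K58A substitutions, fused at its C terminus to GFP. The automated annotation labels this open reading frame as a fragment of human DVL3, which reflects homology matching rather than the actual source species given in the catalogue entry. As in other pCS2-family vectors, the insert lies downstream of a simian CMV IE94 enhancer/promoter followed by an SP6 promoter, and upstream of an SV40 polyadenylation signal. SP6 RNA polymerase can therefore produce sense-strand transcripts, and the CMV element could in principle drive expression directly in animal cells. A partial T7 promoter and a T3 promoter sit in the opposite orientation beyond the insert.

The record states the purpose only as in vitro transcription. The associated study concerns Dishevelled localisation and embryonic axis specification in sea star oocytes, so the fluorescently tagged mutant protein is presumably expressed from introduced mRNA and visualised there. The record does not describe the functional consequence of the two lysine-to-alanine changes.
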