Addgene plasmid #177643: pZS221
Purpose: In vitro transcription of Patiria miniata Dishevelled
Depositing lab: Iain Cheeseman. Depositing organization: Whitehead Institute for Biomedical Research. Publication: Polarized Dishevelled dissolution and reassembly drives embryonic axis specification in sea star oocytes. Swartz SZ, Tan TH, Perillo M, Fakhri N, Wessel GM, Wikramanayake AH, Cheeseman IM. Curr Biol. 2021 Dec 20;31(24):5633-5641.e4. doi: 10.1016/j.cub.2021.10.022. Epub 2021 Nov 4. PubMed 34739818.
Backbone
  Vector backbone: pCS2+8
  Vector type: in vitro transcription
Growth in bacteria
  Bacterial resistance: Ampicillin, 100 μg/mL
  Growth temperature: 37°C
  Growth strain: DH5alpha
  Copy number: High Copy
Gene/Insert
  Gene/Insert name: Dishevelled
  Species: Patiria miniata
  Mutation: K57A, K58A
  Tag / fusion protein: GFP (C terminal on insert)
  Cloning method: Restriction Enzyme; 5′ cloning site unknown (unknown if destroyed)
Terms and licenses: Academic/Nonprofit Terms; Industry Terms: Not Available to Industry
How to cite: pZS221 was a gift from Iain Cheeseman (Addgene plasmid # 177643 ; http://n2t.net/addgene:177643 ; RRID:Addgene_177643)
